Addgene plasmid #31059: AnkyrinG-190-GFP
Depositing lab: Vann Bennett. Depositing organization: Duke University. Publication: The ankyrin-B C-terminal domain determines activity of ankyrin-B/G chimeras in rescue of abnormal inositol 1,4,5-trisphosphate and ryanodine receptor distribution in ankyrin-B (-/-) neonatal cardiomyocytes. Mohler PJ, Gramolini AO, Bennett V. J Biol Chem. 2002 Mar 22. 277(12):10599-607. 10.1074/jbc.M110958200 PubMed 11781319.
Backbone
  Vector backbone: pEGFP-N2
  Backbone manufacturer: Clontech
  Backbone size w/o insert (bp): 4700
  Vector type: Mammalian Expression
Growth in bacteria
  Bacterial resistance: Kanamycin, 50 μg/mL
  Growth temperature: 37°C
  Growth strain: DH5alpha
  Copy number: High Copy
Gene/Insert
  Gene/Insert name: Ankyrin G
  Species: R. norvegicus (rat)
  Entrez Gene: Ank3 (a.k.a. ANK-3)
  Tag / fusion protein: EGFP (C terminal on backbone)
  Cloning method: Restriction Enzyme; 5′ cloning site EcoRI (unknown if destroyed); 3′ cloning site PmeI (unknown if destroyed)
  Sequencing primers: 5′ CMV-Fwd; 3′ EGFP-N
Terms and licenses: Academic/Nonprofit Terms; Industry Terms: Not Available to Industry
How to cite: AnkyrinG-190-GFP was a gift from Vann Bennett (Addgene plasmid # 31059 ; http://n2t.net/addgene:31059 ; RRID:Addgene_31059)
