[The description below was written by a language model from this plasmid's Addgene catalogue record and pLannotate feature annotations shown in this document.]
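Description:
AnkyrinG-190-GFP is a mammalian expression plasmid built on the Clontech pEGFP-N2 backbone that encodes rat ankyrin-G (Ank3) fused at its C terminus to EGFP. The name suggests the 190 kDa isoform, although the record does not define this explicitly. The insert was placed into the multiple cloning site between EcoRI and PmeI sites, downstream of the human cytomegalovirus immediate early enhancer and promoter, and the fusion transcript is terminated by the SV40 polyadenylation signal. In the roughly 10 kb sequenced record, the automated annotation matches the Ank3 reference over about 4.4 kb and labels it a fragment. Close to 900 bp between the end of that match and the residual cloning-site sequence preceding EGFP is unannotated. This stretch may be further ankyrin-G coding sequence that diverges from the reference isoform, but the record does not say.

The plasmid is propagated in E. coli at high copy from a pUC-type ColE1 origin and also carries an f1 origin for single-stranded DNA production. A single NeoR/KanR cassette serves both hosts: the bacterial bla-type promoter drives kanamycin resistance in bacteria, while the SV40 early promoter with the HSV TK polyadenylation signal allows G418 selection of stably transfected mammalian cells. The short large T antigen, ble and bGH poly(A) hits are probably remnant or incidental matches within the backbone rather than functional elements.

Ankyrin-G is a membrane-cytoskeleton adaptor involved in targeting ion channels and adhesion molecules to specialised membrane domains. The GFP fusion allows its localisation to be followed in transfected cells. The associated publication compared ankyrin-B/G chimeras in rescue experiments in ankyrin-B-null neonatal cardiomyocytes.
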