Features (pLannotate 1.2.2; 16 found; start..end, strand, type, name):
     61..364     +  enhancer       CMV enhancer: human cytomegalovirus immediate early enhancer
    365..568     +  promoter       CMV promoter: human cytomegalovirus (CMV) immediate early promoter
    591..634     +  misc_feature   MCS (fragment): multiple cloning site
    635..5062    +  CDS            Ank3 (fragment): ANK3_RAT - Experimental evidence at protein level: Swiss-Prot protein existence level 1. Membrane-cytoskeleton linker. May participate in the maintenance/targeting of ion channels and cell adhesion molecules at the nodes of Ranvier and axonal initial segments. In skeletal muscle, required for costamere localization of DMD and betaDAG1 (By similarity). Regulates KCNA1 channel activity in function of dietary Mg(2+) levels, and thereby contributes to the regulation of renal Mg(2+) reabsorption (By similarity). From Rattus norvegicus (Rat).
   5948..5976    +  misc_feature   MCS (fragment): multiple cloning site
   5990..6709    +  CDS            EGFP: the original enhanced GFP (Yang et al., 1996) mammalian codon-optimized
   6726..6809    +  CDS            large T antigen (fragment): large T antigen from SV40 (simian virus 40)
   6832..6953    +  polyA_signal   SV40 poly(A) signal: SV40 polyadenylation signal
   6987..7415    -  rep_origin     f1 ori (sequence partly withheld): f1 bacteriophage origin of replication; arrow indicates direction of (+) strand synthesis
   7442..7546    +  promoter       AmpR promoter: bla
   7548..7905    +  promoter       SV40 promoter: SV40 enhancer and early promoter
   7940..8734    +  CDS            NeoR/KanR: aminoglycoside phosphotransferase from Tn5; aph(3')-II (or nptII); confers resistance to neomycin, kanamycin, and G418 (Geneticin®)
   8755..8907    +  CDS            ble (fragment): BLE_KLEPN - Experimental evidence at protein level: Swiss-Prot protein existence level 1. Binding protein with a strong affinity to the bleomycin family of antibiotics. Binds to CL990; an antimitotic-antibiotic compound. From Klebsiella pneumoniae.
   8966..9013    +  polyA_signal   HSV TK poly(A) signal: herpes simplex virus thymidine kinase polyadenylation signal (Cole and Stacy, 1985)
   9104..9120    -  polyA_signal   bGH poly(A) signal (fragment): bovine growth hormone polyadenylation signal
   9342..9930    +  rep_origin     ori: high-copy-number ColE1/pMB1/pBR322/pUC origin of replication
>Addgene plasmid #31059 | AnkyrinG-190-GFP | addgene full sequence | sequence record 265877 | Addgene NGS Result
TAGTTATTAATAGTAATCAATTACGGGGTCATTAGTTCATAGCCCATATATGGAGTTCCGCGTTACATAA
CTTACGGTAAATGGCCCGCCTGGCTGACCGCCCAACGACCCCCGCCCATTGACGTCAATAATGACGTATG
TTCCCATAGTAACGCCAATAGGGACTTTCCATTGACGTCAATGGGTGGAGTATTTACGGTAAACTGCCCA
CTTGGCAGTACATCAAGTGTATCATATGCCAAGTACGCCCCCTATTGACGTCAATGACGGTAAATGGCCC
GCCTGGCATTATGCCCAGTACATGACCTTATGGGACTTTCCTACTTGGCAGTACATCTACGTATTAGTCA
TCGCTATTACCATGGTGATGCGGTTTTGGCAGTACATCAATGGGCGTGGATAGCGGTTTGACTCACGGGG
ATTTCCAAGTCTCCACCCCATTGACGTCAATGGGAGTTTGTTTTGGCACCAAAATCAACGGGACTTTCCA
AAATGTCGTAACAACTCCGCCCCATTGACGCAAATGGGCGGTAGGCGTGTACGGTGGGAGGTCTATATAA
GCAGAGCTGGTTTAGTGAACCGTCAGATCCGCTAGCGCTACCGGACTCAGATCTCGAGCTCAAGCTTCGA
ATTCATGGCTCATGCCGCCTCCCAGTTAAAGAAAAACAGGGATTTAGAAATCAATGCGGAAGAAGAGACC
GAGAAAAAAAAGAAGCACCGTAAACGGTCCCGGGATCGCAAGAAAAAGTCGGATGCCAATGCAAGTTACT
TGAGAGCAGCTCGGGCGGGGCACCTGGAAAAGGCCCTTGACTACATCAAAAATGGAGTGGACGTCAACAT
CTGTAACCAGAATGGGTTGAATGCGCTCCATCTTGCTTCCAAAGAAGGCCATGTGGAAGTGGTCTCCGAG
CTGCTGCAGAGAGAAGCCAACGTCGATGCAGCCACAAAGAAAGGAAACACAGCCTTACACATCGCATCCT
TGGCTGGACAAGCGGAAGTGGTCAAGGTCTTGGTTACGAACGGAGCGAACGTCAACGCACAGTCTCAGAA
TGGCTTCACGCCGCTGTATATGGCGGCCCAGGAGAACCACCTGGAAGTCGTCAGGTTTCTTCTGGACAAT
GGTGCCAGCCAAAGCCTGGCTACAGAGGATGGCTTCACGCCATTGGCCGTGGCTCTTCAACAAGGTCACG
ACCAAGTCGTATCCCTCCTGCTCGAGAACGACACGAAGGGAAAAGTGCGCCTCCCAGCCCTCCACATCGC
GGCCCGGAAAGATGACACCAAAGCGGCAGCTCTGCTCCTACAGAACGACACCAATGCAGACATAGAGTCA
AAGATGGTGGTGAATAGAGCAACTGAGAGTGGCTTCACCTCACTCCACATAGCTGCCCACTACGGGAATA
TCAATGTGGCCACGTTGCTGTTAAACCGAGCGGCTGCCGTGGACTTCACCGCACGGAATGACATCACTCC
TTTGCATGTTGCCTCGAAACGGGGAAACGCAAATATGGTAAAGCTGTTGCTCGACCGGGGTGCGAAGATC
GACGCCAAGACCAGGGACGGTCTGACCCCGCTGCACTGCGGGGCGAGAAGTGGCCACGAGCAGGTGGTAG
AGATGTTGCTGGACAGAGCCGCCCCCATCCTTTCGAAAACCAAGAATGGACTGTCCCCACTGCACATGGC
CACACAAGGAGACCATTTAAACTGCGTCCAACTCCTCCTCCAGCACAACGTGCCCGTGGATGACGTCACC
AACGACTACCTGACCGCCCTCCACGTGGCGGCCCACTGCGGCCATTACAAAGTTGCCAAGGTTCTTTTGG
ATAAGAAAGCTAACCCCAATGCCAAAGCCCTGAATGGCTTCACCCCTCTCCATATCGCCTGCAAAAAGAA
CCGAATCCGAGTAATGGAACTCCTTTTGAAGCACGGTGCATCTATTCAAGCCGTAACCGAGTCGGGCCTT
ACCCCAATCCATGTCGCTGCCTTCATGGGACATGTAAATATCGTGTCACAGCTAATGCATCATGGAGCCT
CCCCAAACACCACCAACGTGAGAGGAGAAACAGCATTGCATATGGCGGCTCGGTCGGGGCAAGCAGAAGT
GGTGCGGTATTTGGTACAAGATGGAGCTCAGGTAGAAGCAAAAGCTAAGGATGACCAGACCCCACTCCAC
ATTTCAGCCCGACTCGGGAAGGCTGACATAGTGCAACAACTGTTACAGCAAGGAGCGTCCCCGAATGCAG
CAACAACTTCCGGGTACACCCCCCTTCACCTTTCGGCCAGAGAGGGGCATGAGGATGTAGCTGCCTTCCT
TCTGGACCATGGAGCATCTTTATCCATAACAACAAAGAAGGGATTCACGCCTCTGCATGTGGCTGCAAAG
TATGGGAAGCTTGAAGTGGCAAGTCTCCTGCTGCAGAAGAGTGCGTCTCCTGATGCCGCTGGGAAGAGCG
GGCTAACTCCACTGCATGTAGCAGCACATTACGATAATCAGAAAGTGGCCCTTCTGCTTTTGGACCAGGG
AGCCTCACCCCACGCAGCTGCAAAGAACGGTTATACGCCACTGCACATCGCCGCCAAGAAGAACCAGATG
GACATAGCCACGTCCCTGCTGGAGTACGGTGCTGATGCAAACGCCGTTACCCGGCAAGGGATTGCGTCCG
TCCACCTTGCAGCGCAGGAAGGGCACGTGGACATGGTGTCGCTGCTCCTCAGTAGAAATGCGAACGTCAA
CTTGAGCAATAAGAGCGGCCTCACCCCACTCCACCTGGCGGCTCAAGAAGACCGAGTGAACGTGGCTGAG
GTCCTTGTCAACCAAGGGGCCCACGTGGATGCACAGACAAAGATGGGCTACACGCCGCTCCATGTGGGCT
GTCACTATGGAAACATCAAAATAGTCAATTTTCTGCTGCAGCATTCTGCGAAAGTTAATGCCAAGACAAA
GAATGGATACACGCCACTGCACCAGGCAGCCCAGCAGGGCCACACACACATCATCAACGTCCTGCTCCAG
AACAACGCTTCCCCCAATGAACTCACTGTGAATGGGAACACAGCCCTGGCCATCGCCCGACGCCTTGGCT
ACATCTCGGTGGTTGACACCCTAAAGGTCGTGACAGAGGAAATTATGACCACCACTACCATCACGGAGAA
GCACAAAATGAATGTCCCAGAAACAATGAATGAAGTCCTCGACATGTCAGACGATGAAGTTGGTAAAGCC
AGCGCCCCCGAAAAGCTCAGTGATGGGGAATATATCTCAGATGGTGAAGAAGGTGAAGATGCCATCACAG
GGGACACTGACAAGTATCTCGGGCCACAGGACCTCAAGGAGCTGGGCGATGACTCCCTGCCTGCCGAGGG
CTATGTGGGCTTCAGTCTCGGAGCCCGTTCTGCCAGCCTTCGCTCCTTCAGTTCGGATAGGTCCTACACC
CTGAACAGAAGCTCCTATGCGCGGGACAGCATGATGATCGAGGAGCTTCTGGTGCCATCCAAAGAGCAGC
ACCTTCCATTCACGAGGGAGTTTGACTCCGACTCCCTCAGACACTACAGTTGGGCAGCAGACACACTGGA
CAATGTGAACCTGGTCTCCAGCCCTGTGCATTCTGGGTTTCTGGTTAGCTTTATGGTGGACGCGAGAGGG
GGCTCCATGCGAGGAAGCCGCCACCACGGGATGCGGATCATCATCCCTCCGCGCAAGTGTACGGCCCCCA
CCCGCATCACTTGCCGCCTGGTAAAGAGACATAAACTGGCCAACCCACCCCCCATGGTGGAAGGAGAGGG
ATTAGCCAGTAGGCTGGTAGAAATGGGTCCTGCGGGGGCACAATTTTTAGGCCCGGTCATAGTGGAAATC
CCTCATTTTGGGTCCATGAGAGGAAAGGAGAGGGAACTCATTGTCCTCCGGAGCGAGAACGGAGAGACCT
GGAAGGAACACCAGTTTGACAGCAAAAACGAAGACCTCTCGGAGCTCCTCAATGGCATGGACGAAGAACT
TGACAGCCCAGAAGAGTTGGGCACAAAGCGCATCTGCAGAATCATCACGAAGGATTTCCCCCAGTATTTC
GCTGTGGTTTCCCGGATTAAGCAGGAAAGCAACCAGATTGGTCCCGAAGGTGGGATTCTGAGCAGCACCA
CGGTCCCCCTCGTCCAGGCGTCTTTCCCAGAGGGTGCCTTAACCAAAAGGATCCGTGTGGGTCTGCAGGC
TCAGCCCGTACCAGAGGAGACTGTGAAAAAGATCCTTGGAAACAAAGCAACGTTTAGCCCAATTGTCACG
GTGGAGCCGAGGAGGAGGAAATTCCATAAGCCGATCACCATGACCATCCCGGTGCCCCCACCCTCGGGAG
AAGGCGTGTCCAATGGGTACAAGGGGGACACCACGCCCAGCCTGCGACTCCTCTGCAGCATTACAGGAGG
GACCTCGCCGGCTCAGTGGGAAGACATCACAGGCACAACCCCGCTGACCTTCATAAAGGACTGTGTGTCT
TTCACAACCAATGTTTCAGCCAGGTTCTGGCTGGCGGACTGCCATCAGGTGTTAGAAACCGTAGGGCTAG
CCTCGCAGCTGTACAGAGAGTTGATATGTGTCCCCTACATGGCCAAGTTTGTTGTTTTTGCCAAAACAAA
CGACCCAGTGGAATCCTCCCTAAGGTGCTTCTGTATGACAGACGACAGAGTGGACAAAACCCTGGAGCAG
CAGGAGAATTTCGAGGAGGTTGCCAGAAGCAAAGACATCGAGGTTCTGGAAGGAAAGCCCATCTATGTTG
ATTGCTATGGAAACCTGGCTCCTCTGACCAAAGGAGGGCAGCAGCTTGTTTTTAACTTCTATTCTTTCAA
AGAAAACAGACTGCCATTTTCCATCAAGGTTAGAGACACCAGCCAAGAGCCCTGCGGCCGTCTGTCTTTC
CTGAAGGAGCCGAAAACAACAAAAGGATTACCCCAAACGGCTGTTTGCAACTTAAATATTACTCTACCGG
CGCATAAAAAGGCTGAGAAGGCAGACAGACGCCAGAGCTTCACATCCCTAGCCTTACGTAAGCGCTACAG
CTACTTGACTGAGCCCAGCATGAGTCCACAGAGTCCTTGTGAGCGGACGGATATCAGGATGGCAATAGTA
GCCGATCACCTGGGACTTAGTTGGACAGAGCTGGCAAGGGAACTGAATTTTTCAGTGGATGAAATCAACC
AAATACGAGTGGAAAATCCCAATTCTTTAATTTCTCAGAGCTTCATGTTATTAAAAAAGTGGGTGACGAG
AGACGGGAAGAATGCCACAACTGATGCCTTAACTTCGGTCTTAACAAAAATTAACCGAATAGACATAGTA
ACTCTGCTGGAAGGACCAATATTTGATTATGGGAATATTTCAGGCACCAGAAGCTTTGCAGATGAAAACA
ATGTTTTCCATGACCCAGTTGATGGTTGGCAGAACGAGACGCCAAGTGGAAGCCTAGAGTCCCCGGCGCA
AGCGCGAAGAATAACCGGTGGGTTACTGGACCGTCTGGACGACAGCTCTGACCAGGTTCGGGATCCCATT
ACCTCATACCTCACAGGAGAAGCTGGGAAGTTCGAAGCAAACGGAAACCACGCAGAAGTCATTCCAGAAG
CAAAGGCCAAGGCCTACTTTCCTGAATCCCAAAACGATATAGGGAAACAGAGCATCAAGGAGAACTTGAA
ACCAAAAACACACGGATGTGGTCGCGCTGAGGAACCAGTGTCGCCCCTCACAGCCTACCAGAAATCTCTA
GAAGAAACCAGCAAGCTTGTCATAGAAGACGCACCTAAACCCTGTGTGCCTGTCGGCATGAAAAAGATGA
CCAGGACTCCGGCTGACGGCAAAGCCAGGCTCAACCTCCAGGAAGAGGAGGGGTCCGCCAGGTCAGAGCC
TAAGCAGGGAGAAGGCTATAAGGTGAAAACAAAGAAGGAAATCCGGAATGTGGAGAAGAAAGCCCACCAG
TCGACGGTACCGCGGGCCCGGGATCCACCGGTCGCCACCATGGTGAGCAAGGGCGAGGAGCTGTTCACCG
GGGTGGTGCCCATCCTGGTCGAGCTGGACGGCGACGTAAACGGCCACAAGTTCAGCGTGTCCGGCGAGGG
CGAGGGCGATGCCACCTACGGCAAGCTGACCCTGAAGTTCATCTGCACCACCGGCAAGCTGCCCGTGCCC
TGGCCCACCCTCGTGACCACCCTGACCTACGGCGTGCAGTGCTTCAGCCGCTACCCCGACCACATGAAGC
AGCACGACTTCTTCAAGTCCGCCATGCCCGAAGGCTACGTCCAGGAGCGCACCATCTTCTTCAAGGACGA
CGGCAACTACAAGACCCGCGCCGAGGTGAAGTTCGAGGGCGACACCCTGGTGAACCGCATCGAGCTGAAG
GGCATCGACTTCAAGGAGGACGGCAACATCCTGGGGCACAAGCTGGAGTACAACTACAACAGCCACAACG
TCTATATCATGGCCGACAAGCAGAAGAACGGCATCAAGGTGAACTTCAAGATCCGCCACAACATCGAGGA
CGGCAGCGTGCAGCTCGCCGACCACTACCAGCAGAACACCCCCATCGGCGACGGCCCCGTGCTGCTGCCC
GACAACCACTACCTGAGCACCCAGTCCGCCCTGAGCAAAGACCCCAACGAGAAGCGCGATCACATGGTCC
TGCTGGAGTTCGTGACCGCCGCCGGGATCACTCTCGGCATGGACGAGCTGTACAAGTAAAGCGGCCGCGA
CTCTAGATCATAATCAGCCATACCACATTTGTAGAGGTTTTACTTGCTTTAAAAAACCTCCCACACCTCC
CCCTGAACCTGAAACATAAAATGAATGCAATTGTTGTTGTTAACTTGTTTATTGCAGCTTATAATGGTTA
CAAATAAAGCAATAGCATCACAAATTTCACAAATAAAGCATTTTTTTCACTGCATTCTAGTTGTGGTTTG
TCCAAACTCATCAATGTATCTTAAGGCGTAAATTGTAAGCGTTAATATTTTGTTAAAATTCGCGTTAAAT
TTTTGTTAAATCAGCTCATTTTTTAACCAATAGGCCGAAATCGGCAAAATCCCTTATAAATCAAAAGAAT
AGACCGAGATAGGGT
[37 nt withheld, positions 7086-7122]
AAAGAACGTGGACTCCAACGTCAAAGG
[49 nt withheld, positions 7150-7198]
T
[91 nt withheld, positions 7200-7290]
G
[124 nt withheld, positions 7292-7415]
CAGGTGGCACTTTTCGGGGAAATGTGCGCGGAACCCCTATTTGTTTATTTTTCTAAATACATTCAAATAT
GTATCCGCTCATGAGACAATAACCCTGATAAATGCTTCAATAATATTGAAAAAGGAAGAGTCCTGAGGCG
GAAAGAACCAGCTGTGGAATGTGTGTCAGTTAGGGTGTGGAAAGTCCCCAGGCTCCCCAGCAGGCAGAAG
TATGCAAAGCATGCATCTCAATTAGTCAGCAACCAGGTGTGGAAAGTCCCCAGGCTCCCCAGCAGGCAGA
AGTATGCAAAGCATGCATCTCAATTAGTCAGCAACCATAGTCCCGCCCCTAACTCCGCCCATCCCGCCCC
TAACTCCGCCCAGTTCCGCCCATTCTCCGCCCCATGGCTGACTAATTTTTTTTATTTATGCAGAGGCCGA
GGCCGCCTCGGCCTCTGAGCTATTCCAGAAGTAGTGAGGAGGCTTTTTTGGAGGCCTAGGCTTTTGCAAA
GATCGATCAAGAGACAGGATGAGGATCGTTTCGCATGATTGAACAAGATGGATTGCACGCAGGTTCTCCG
GCCGCTTGGGTGGAGAGGCTATTCGGCTATGACTGGGCACAACAGACAATCGGCTGCTCTGATGCCGCCG
TGTTCCGGCTGTCAGCGCAGGGGCGCCCGGTTCTTTTTGTCAAGACCGACCTGTCCGGTGCCCTGAATGA
ACTGCAAGACGAGGCAGCGCGGCTATCGTGGCTGGCCACGACGGGCGTTCCTTGCGCAGCTGTGCTCGAC
GTTGTCACTGAAGCGGGAAGGGACTGGCTGCTATTGGGCGAAGTGCCGGGGCAGGATCTCCTGTCATCTC
ACCTTGCTCCTGCCGAGAAAGTATCCATCATGGCTGATGCAATGCGGCGGCTGCATACGCTTGATCCGGC
TACCTGCCCATTCGACCACCAAGCGAAACATCGCATCGAGCGAGCACGTACTCGGATGGAAGCCGGTCTT
GTCGATCAGGATGATCTGGACGAAGAGCATCAGGGGCTCGCGCCAGCCGAACTGTTCGCCAGGCTCAAGG
CGAGCATGCCCGACGGCGAGGATCTCGTCGTGACCCATGGCGATGCCTGCTTGCCGAATATCATGGTGGA
AAATGGCCGCTTTTCTGGATTCATCGACTGTGGCCGGCTGGGTGTGGCGGACCGCTATCAGGACATAGCG
TTGGCTACCCGTGATATTGCTGAAGAGCTTGGCGGCGAATGGGCTGACCGCTTCCTCGTGCTTTACGGTA
TCGCCGCTCCCGATTCGCAGCGCATCGCCTTCTATCGCCTTCTTGACGAGTTCTTCTGAGCGGGACTCTG
GGGTTCGAAATGACCGACCAAGCGACGCCCAACCTGCCATCACGAGATTTCGATTCCACCGCCGCCTTCT
ATGAAAGGTTGGGCTTCGGAATCGTTTTCCGGGACGCCGGCTGGATGATCCTCCAGCGCGGGGATCTCAT
GCTGGAGTTCTTCGCCCACCCTAGGGGGAGGCTAACTGAAACACGGAAGGAGACAATACCGGAAGGAACC
CGCGCTATGACGGCAATAAAAAGACAGAATAAAACGCACGGTGTTGGGTCGTTTGTTCATAAACGCGGGG
TTCGGTCCCAGGGCTGGCACTCTGTCGATACCCCACCGAGACCCCATTGGGGCCAATACGCCCGCGTTTC
TTCCTTTTCCCCACCCCACCCCCCAAGTTCGGGTGAAGGCCCAGGGCTCGCAGCCAACGTCGGGGCGGCA
GGCCCTGCCATAGCCTCAGGTTACTCATATATACTTTAGATTGATTTAAAACTTCATTTTTAATTTAAAA
GGATCTAGGTGAAGATCCTTTTTGATAATCTCATGACCAAAATCCCTTAACGTGAGTTTTCGTTCCACTG
AGCGTCAGACCCCGTAGAAAAGATCAAAGGATCTTCTTGAGATCCTTTTTTTCTGCGCGTAATCTGCTGC
TTGCAAACAAAAAAACCACCGCTACCAGCGGTGGTTTGTTTGCCGGATCAAGAGCTACCAACTCTTTTTC
CGAAGGTAACTGGCTTCAGCAGAGCGCAGATACCAAATACTGTTCTTCTAGTGTAGCCGTAGTTAGGCCA
CCACTTCAAGAACTCTGTAGCACCGCCTACATACCTCGCTCTGCTAATCCTGTTACCAGTGGCTGCTGCC
AGTGGCGATAAGTCGTGTCTTACCGGGTTGGACTCAAGACGATAGTTACCGGATAAGGCGCAGCGGTCGG
GCTGAACGGGGGGTTCGTGCACACAGCCCAGCTTGGAGCGAACGACCTACACCGAACTGAGATACCTACA
GCGTGAGCTATGAGAAAGCGCCACGCTTCCCGAAGGGAGAAAGGCGGACAGGTATCCGGTAAGCGGCAGG
GTCGGAACAGGAGAGCGCACGAGGGAGCTTCCAGGGGGAAACGCCTGGTATCTTTATAGTCCTGTCGGGT
TTCGCCACCTCTGACTTGAGCGTCGATTTTTGTGATGCTCGTCAGGGGGGCGGAGCCTATGGAAAAACGC
CAGCAACGCGGCCTTTTTACGGTTCCTGGCCTTTTGCTGGCCTTTTGCTCACATGTTCTTTCCTGCGTTA
TCCCCTGATTCTGTGGATAACCGTATTACCGCCATGCAT
