>Addgene plasmid #31059 | AnkyrinG-190-GFP | addgene partial sequence | sequence record 43896 | EGFP-N 5'-CGTCGCCGTCCAGCTCGACCAG-3'
TTTGGTTTCAAGTTCTCCTTGATGCTCTGTTTCCCTATATCGTTTTGGGATTCAGGAAAGTAGGCCTTGG
CCTTTGCTTCTGGAATGACTTCTGCGTGGTTTCCGTTTGCTTCGAACTTCCCAGCTTCTCCTGTGAGGTA
TGAGGTAATGGGATCCCGAACCTGGTCAGAGCTGTCGTCCAGACGGTCCAGTAACCCACCGGTTATTCTT
CGCGCTTGCGCCGGGGACTCTAGGCTTCCACTTGGCGTCTCGTTCTGCCAACCATCAACTGGGTCATGGA
AAACATTGTTTTCATCTGCAAAGCTTCTGGTGCCTGAAATATTCCCATAATCAAATATTGGTCCTTCCAG
CAGAGTTACTATGTCTATTCGGTTAATTTTTGTTAAGACCGAAGTTAAGGCATCAGTTGTGGCATTCTTC
CCGTCTCTCGTCACCCACTTTTTTAATAACATGAAGCTCTGA
